>Addgene plasmid #154688 | pEPYC1CB0426 | depositor full sequence | sequence record 299619 | pEPYC1CB0426 sequence 7017 bps
GCAATTGTCTTCTGCACGAAGTGGTTTAAACTATCAGTGTTTGACAGGATATATTGGCGGGTAAACCTAA
GAGAAAAGAGCGTTTATTAGAATAATCGGATATTTAAAAGGGCGTGAAAAGGTTTATCCGTTCGTCCATT
TGTATGTGCATGCCAACCACAGGGTTCCCCAGATCAGGCGCTGGCTGCTGAACCCCCAGCCGGAACTGAC
CCCACAAGGCCCTAGCGTTTGCAATGCACCAGGTCATCATTGACCCAGGCGTGTTCCACCAGGCCGCTGC
CTCGCAACTCTTCGCAGGCTTCGCCGACCTGCTCGCGCCACTTCTTCACGCGGGTGGAATCCGATCCGCA
CATGAGGCGGAAGGTTTCCAGCTTGAGCGGGTACGGCTCCCGGTGCGAGCTGAAATAGTCGAACATCCGT
CGGGCCGTCGGCGACAGCTTGCGGTACTTCTCCCATATGAATTTCGTGTAGTGGTCGCCAGCAAACAGCA
CGACGATTTCCTCGTCGATCAGGACCTGGCAACGGGACGTTTTCTTGCCACGGTCCAGGACGCGGAAGCG
GTGCAGCAGCGACACCGATTCCAGGTGCCCAACGCGGTCGGACGTGAAGCCCATCGCCGTCGCCTGTAGG
CGCGACAGGCATTCCTCGGCCTTCGTGTAATACCGGCCATTGATCGACCAGCCCAGGTCCTGGCAAAGCT
CGTAGAACGTGAAGGTGATCGGCTCGCCGATAGGGGTGCGCTTCGCGTACTCCAACACCTGCTGCCACAC
CAGTTCGTCATCGTCGGCCCGCAGCTCGACGCCGGTGTAGGTGATCTTCACGTCCTTGTTGACGTGGAAA
ATGACCTTGTTTTGCAGCGCCTCGCGCGGGATTTTCTTGTTGCGCGTGGTGAACAGGGCAGAGCGGGCCG
TGTCGTTTGGCATCGCTCGCATCGTGTCCGGCCACGGCGCAATATCGAACAAGGAAAGCTGCATTTCCTT
GATCTGCTGCTTCGTGTGTTTCAGCAACGCGGCCTGCTTGGCCTCGCTGACCTGTTTTGCCAGGTCCTCG
CCGGCGGTTTTTCGCTTCTTGGTCGTCATAGTTCCTCGCGTGTCGATGGTCATCGACTTCGCCAAACCTG
CCGCCTCCTGTTCAAGACGACGCGAACGCTCCACGGCGGCCGATGGCGCGGGCAGGGCAGGGGGAGCCAG
TTGCACGCTGTCGCGCTCGATCTTGGCCGTAGCTTGCTGGACCATCGAGCCGACGGACTGGAAGGTTTCG
CGGGGCGCACGCATGACGGTGCGGCTTGCGATGGTTTCGGCATCCTCGGCGGAAAACCCCGCGTCGATCA
GTTCTTGCCTGTATGCCTTCCGGTCAAACGTCCGATTCATTCACCCTCCTTGCGGGATTGCCCCGACTCA
CGCCGGGGCAATGTGCCCTTATTCCTGATTTGACCCGCCTGGTGCCTTGGTGTCCAGATAATCCACCTTA
TCGGCAATGAAGTCGGTCCCGTAGACCGTCTGGCCGTCCTTCTCGTACTTGGTATTCCGAATCTTGCCCT
GCACGAATACCAGCGACCCCTTGCCCAAATACTTGCCGTGGGCCTCGGCCTGAGAGCCAAAACACTTGAT
GCGGAAGAAGTCGGTGCGCTCCTGCTTGTCGCCGGCATCGTTGCGCCACATCTAGGATCTGCCAGGAACC
GTAAAAAGGCCGCGTTGCTGGCGTTTTTCCATAGGCTCCGCCCCCCTGACGAGCATCACAAAAATCGACG
CTCAAGTCAGAGGTGGCGAAACCCGACAGGACTATAAAGATACCAGGCGTTTCCCCCTGGAAGCTCCCTC
GTGCGCTCTCCTGTTCCGACCCTGCCGCTTACCGGATACCTGTCCGCCTTTCTCCCTTCGGGAAGCGTGG
CGCTTTCTCATAGCTCACGCTGTAGGTATCTCAGTTCGGTGTAGGTCGTTCGCTCCAAGCTGGGCTGTGT
GCACGAACCCCCCGTTCAGCCCGACCGCTGCGCCTTATCCGGTAACTATCGTCTTGAGTCCAACCCGGTA
AGACACGACTTATCGCCACTGGCAGCAGCCACTGGTAACAGGATTAGCAGAGCGAGGTATGTAGGCGGTG
CTACAGAGTTCTTGAAGTGGTGGCCTAACTACGGCTACACTAGAAGAACAGTATTTGGTATCTGCGCTCT
GCTGAAGCCAGTTACCTTCGGAAAAAGAGTTGGTAGCTCTTGATCCGGCAAACAAACCACCGCTGGTAGC
GGTGGTTTTTTTGTTTGCAAGCAGCAGATTACGCGCAGAAAAAAAGGATCTCAAGAAGATCCTTTGATCT
TTTCTACGGGGTCTGACGCTCAGTGGAACGAAAACTCACGTTAAGGGATTTTGGTCATGAGATTATCAAA
AAGGATCTTCACCTAGATCCTTTTAAATTAAAAATGAAGTTTTAAATCAATCTAAAGTATATATGAGTAA
ACTTGGTCTGACAGTTACCAATGCTTAATCAGTGAGGCACCTATCTCAGCGATCTGTCTATTTCGTTCAT
CCATAGTTGCCTGACTCCCCGTCGTGTAGATAACTACGATACGGGAGGGCTTACCATCTGGCCCCAGTGC
TGCAATGATACCGCGAGAACCACGCTCACCGGCTCCAGATTTATCAGCAATAAACCAGCCAGCCGGAAGG
GCCGAGCGCAGAAGTGGTCCTGCAACTTTATCCGCCTCCATCCAGTCTATTAATTGTTGCCGGGAAGCTA
GAGTAAGTAGTTCGCCAGTTAATAGTTTGCGCAACGTTGTTGCCATTGCTACAGGCATCGTGGTGTCACG
CTCGTCGTTTGGTATGGCTTCATTCAGCTCCGGTTCCCAACGATCAAGGCGAGTTACATGATCCCCCATG
TTGTGCAAAAAAGCGGTTAGCTCCTTCGGTCCTCCGATCGTTGTCAGAAGTAAGTTGGCCGCAGTGTTAT
CACTCATGGTTATGGCAGCACTGCATAATTCTCTTACTGTCATGCCATCCGTAAGATGCTTTTCTGTGAC
TGGTGAGTACTCAACCAAGTCATTCTGAGAATAGTGTATGCGGCGACCGAGTTGCTCTTGCCCGGCGTCA
ATACGGGATAATACCGCGCCACATAGCAGAACTTTAAAAGTGCTCATCATTGGAAAACGTTCTTCGGGGC
GAAAACTCTCAAGGATCTTACCGCTGTTGAGATCCAGTTCGATGTAACCCACTCGTGCACCCAACTGATC
TTCAGCATCTTTTACTTTCACCAGCGTTTCTGGGTGAGCAAAAACAGGAAGGCAAAATGCCGCAAAAAAG
GGAATAAGGGCGACACGGAAATGTTGAATACTCATACTCTTCCTTTTTCAATATTATTGAAGCATTTATC
AAGGTTATTGTCTCATGAGCGGATACATATTTGAATGTATTTAGAAAAATAAACAAATAGGGGTTCCGCG
CACGAATTGGCCAGCGCTGCCATTTTTGGGGTGAGGCCGTTCGCGGCCGAGGGGCGCAGCCCCTGGGGGG
ATGGGAGGCCCGCGTTAGCGGGCCGGGAGGGTTCGAGAAGGGGGGGCACCCCCCTTCGGCGTGCGCGGTC
ACGCGCACAGGGCGCAGCCCTGGTTAAAAACAAGGTTTATAAATATTGGTTTAAAAGCAGGTTAAAAGAC
AGGTTAGCGGTGGCCGAAAAACGGGCGGAAACCCTTGCAAATGCTGGATTTTCTGCCTGTGGACAGCCCC
TCAAATGTCAATAGGTGCGCCCCTCATCTGTCAGCACTCTGCCCCTCAAGTGTCAAGGATCGCGCCCCTC
ATCTGTCAGTAGTCGCGCCCCTCAAGTGTCAATACCGCAGGGCACTTATCCCCAGGCTTGTCCACATCAT
CTGTGGGAAACTCGCGTAAAATCAGGCGTTTTCGCCGATTTGCGAGGCTGGCCAGCTCCACGTCGCCGGC
CGAAATCGAGCCTGCCCCTCATCTGTCAACGCCGCGCCGGGTGAGTCGGCCCCTCAAGTGTCAACGTCCG
CCCCTCATCTGTCAGTGAGGGCCAAGTTTTCCGCGAGGTATCCACAACGCCGGCGGCCGCGGTGTCTCGC
ACACGGCTTCGACGGCGTTTCTGGCGCGTTTGCAGGGCCATAGACGGCCGCCAGCCCAGCGGCGAGGGCA
ACCAGCCCGGTGAGCGTCGCAAAGGAGATCCTGATCTGACTGATGGGCTGCCTGTATCGAGTGGTGATTT
TGTGCCGAGCTGCCGGTCGGGGAGCTGTTGGCTGGCTGGTGGCAGGATATATTGTGGTGTAAACAAATTG
ACGCTTAGACAACTTAATAACACATTGCGGACGTTTTTAATGTACTGGGGTGGATGCAGTGGGCCCCACT
CTGTGAAGACAATGCCGAATTCGGATCCGGAGGGAGGCGTGTCGTTTTAGTGAGGAGCAAGTGGATAGCA
AGTGGATAGCAAGTGGATCTATATAAGGTTTTGCTATTCATTGAAAGCAGTAGTGACTGATTTGTATATA
ATGTACTGTATTTTTACAACAATTACCAACAACAACAAACAACAAACAACATTACAATTACTATTTACAA
TTACAATGGAGGACGCCAAAAACATAAAGAAAGGCCCGGCGCCATTCTATCCGCTGGAAGATGGAACCGC
TGGAGAGCAACTGCATAAGGCTATGAAGAGATACGCCCTGGTTCCTGGAACAATTGCTTTTACAGATGCA
CATATCGAGGTGGACATCACTTACGCTGAGTACTTCGAAATGTCCGTTCGGTTGGCAGAAGCTATGAAAC
GATATGGGCTGAATACAAATCACAGAATCGTCGTATGCAGTGAAAACTCTCTTCAATTCTTTATGCCGGT
GTTGGGCGCGTTATTTATCGGAGTTGCAGTTGCGCCCGCGAACGACATTTATAATGAACGTGAATTGCTC
AACAGTATGGGCATTTCGCAGCCTACCGTGGTGTTCGTTTCCAAAAAGGGGTTGCAAAAAATTTTGAACG
TGCAAAAAAAGCTCCCAATCATCCAAAAAATTATTATCATGGATTCTAAAACGGATTACCAGGGATTTCA
GTCGATGTACACGTTCGTCACATCTCATCTACCTCCCGGTTTTAATGAATACGATTTTGTGCCAGAGTCC
TTCGATAGGGACAAGACAATTGCACTGATCATGAACTCCTCTGGATCTACTGGTCTGCCTAAAGGTGTCG
CTCTGCCTCATAGAACTGCCTGCGTGAGATTCTCGCATGCCAGAGATCCTATTTTTGGCAATCAAATCAT
TCCGGATACTGCGATTTTAAGTGTTGTTCCATTCCATCACGGTTTTGGAATGTTTACTACACTCGGATAT
TTGATATGTGGATTTCGAGTCGTCTTAATGTATAGATTTGAAGAAGAACTGTTTCTGAGGAGCCTTCAGG
ATTACAAGATTCAAAGTGCGCTGCTGGTGCCAACCCTATTCTCCTTCTTCGCCAAAAGCACTCTGATTGA
CAAATACGATTTATCTAATTTACACGAAATTGCTTCTGGTGGCGCTCCCCTCTCTAAGGAAGTCGGGGAA
GCGGTTGCCAAGAGGTTCCATCTGCCAGGTATCAGGCAAGGATATGGGCTCACTGAGACTACATCAGCTA
TTCTGATTACACCCGAGGGGGATGATAAACCGGGCGCGGTCGGTAAAGTTGTTCCATTTTTTGAAGCGAA
GGTTGTGGATCTGGATACCGGGAAAACGCTGGGCGTTAATCAAAGAGGCGAACTGTGTGTGAGAGGTCCT
ATGATTATGTCCGGTTATGTAAACAATCCGGAAGCGACCAACGCCTTGATTGACAAGGATGGATGGCTAC
ATTCTGGAGACATAGCTTACTGGGACGAGGACGAACACTTCTTCATCGTTGACCGCCTGAAGTCTCTGAT
TAAGTACAAAGGCTATCAGGTGGCTCCCGCTGAATTGGAATCCATCTTGCTCCAACACCCCAACATCTTC
GACGCAGGTGTCGCAGGTCTGCCCGACGATGACGCCGGTGAACTTCCCGCCGCCGTTGTTGTTTTGGAGC
ACGGAAAGACGATGACGGAAAAAGAGATCGTGGATTACGTCGCCAGTCAAGTAACAACCGCGAAAAAGTT
GCGCGGAGGAGTTGTGTTTGTGGACGAAGTACCGAAAGGTCTTACCGGAAAACTCGACGCAAGAAAAATC
AGAGAGATCCTCATAAAGGCCAAGAAGGGCGGAAAGATCGCCGTGGGTTCGGATTATAAGGACCATGACG
GAGACTATAAGGACCATGACCTCGACGCTGCAGCAGCGGATTATAAGGACGATGACGATAAGTGAGCTTG
TCCTGCTTTAATGAGATATGCGAGAAGCCTATGATCGCATGATATTTGCTTTCAATTCTGTTGTGCACGT
TGTAAAAAACCTGAGCATGTGTAGCTCAGATCCTTACCGCCGGTTTCGGTTCATTCTAATGAATATATCA
CCCGTTACTATCGTATTTTTATGAATAATATTCTCCGTTCAATTTACTGATTGTACCCTACTACTTATAT
GTACAATATTAAAATGAAAACAATATATTGTGCTGAATAGGTTTATAGCGACATCTATGATAGAGCGCCA
CAATAACAAACAATTGCGTTTTATTATTACAAATCCAATTTTAAAAAAAGCGGCAGAACCGGTCAAACCT
AAAAGACTGATTACATAAATCTTATTCAAATTTCAAAAGTGCCCCAGGGGCTAGTATCTACGACACACCG
AGCGGCGAACTAATAACGCTCACTGAAGGGAACTCCGGTTCCCCGCCGGCGCGCATGGGTGAGATTCCTT
GAAGTTGAGTATTGGCCGTCCGCTCTACCGAAAGTTACGGGCACCATTCAACCCGGTCCAGCACGGCGGC
CGGGTAACCGACTTGCTGCCCCGAGAATTATGCAGCATTTTTTTGGTGTATGTGGGCCCCAAATGAAGTG
CAGGTCAAACCTTGACAGTGACGACAAATCGTTGGGCGGGTCCAGGGCGAATTTTGCGACAACATGTCGA
GGCTCAGCAGGACCGCT
Features (pLannotate 1.2.2; 11 found; start..end, strand, type, name):
     42..66      +  misc_feature   RB T-DNA repeat: right border repeat from nopaline C58 T-DNA
    178..198     -  CDS            TetR (fragment): tetracycline resistance regulatory protein; tetR
    225..1370    -  CDS            trfA: TRFA_ECOLX - Experimental evidence at protein level: Swiss-Prot protein existence level 1. Also involved in plasmid copy number control, promoting intermolecular coupling of protein bound iterons at oriV, which inhibits replication initiation. From Escherichia coli.
   1706..2294    -  rep_origin     ori: high-copy-number ColE1/pMB1/pBR322/pUC origin of replication
   2465..3325    -  CDS            AmpR: β-lactamase; bla; confers resistance to ampicillin, carbenicillin, and related antibiotics
   3326..3430    -  promoter       AmpR promoter: bla
   3517..4148    -  rep_origin     oriV: incP origin of replication
   4240..4264    +  misc_feature   LB T-DNA repeat: left border repeat from nopaline C58 T-DNA
   4499..4554    +  misc_feature   TMV Ω: translational enhancer from the tobacco mosaic virus 5'-leader sequence (Gallie et al., 1988)
   4556..6205    +  CDS            luciferase: firefly luciferase; luc+; enhanced luc+ version of the luciferase gene
   6303..7010    +  terminator     OCS terminator: octopine synthase terminator
