[The description below was written by a language model from this plasmid's Addgene catalogue record and pLannotate feature annotations shown in this document.]
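Description:
pEPYC1CB0426 is a MoClo (Golden Gate modular cloning) Level 1 plasmid carrying a single plant transcriptional unit built in the pICH47732 acceptor backbone. The roughly 7 kb vector is a binary-type plasmid. It contains nopaline-type left and right T-DNA border repeats flanking the cargo, and it also carries the broad-host-range incP oriV with its trfA replication initiator gene, which allows maintenance in Agrobacterium. A high-copy ColE1/pUC-type origin supports propagation in E. coli. Selection in bacteria is by ampicillin/carbenicillin through the β-lactamase gene and its native promoter. A very short TetR fragment annotated near the right border appears to be a backbone remnant rather than a functional part. The cassette was assembled by BsaI cloning, and the BsaI sites were destroyed in the process.

The payload is a firefly luciferase reporter cassette described as MinSyn_001::TMV::LucF::Flag::ocsT. MinSyn_001, a minimal synthetic plant promoter, sits upstream of the tobacco mosaic virus Ω 5′ leader, which acts as a translational enhancer. This is followed by the luc+ firefly luciferase coding sequence, recorded as carrying a Flag epitope tag, and by the octopine synthase terminator. The automated feature table annotates the Ω leader, luciferase and OCS terminator, but it does not annotate the synthetic promoter or the Flag tag, so those two parts are known only from the catalogue entry. The construct reports the transcriptional activity of the MinSyn_001 promoter as luminescence in plant cells. It comes from work on the rational design of minimal synthetic plant promoters. As a Level 1 module, it can be used directly or combined with other transcriptional units in higher-level multigene assemblies.
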