Addgene plasmid #154688: pEPYC1CB0426
Purpose: MoClo Level 1 luciferase reporter
Depositing lab: Nicola Patron. Depositing organization: Earlham Institute. Publication: Rational design of minimal synthetic promoters for plants. Cai YM, Kallam K, Tidd H, Gendarini G, Salzman A, Patron NJ. Nucleic Acids Res. 2020 Aug 28. pii: 5897334. doi: 10.1093/nar/gkaa682. PubMed 32856047.
Backbone
  Vector backbone: pICH47732
  Vector type: Synthetic Biology
Growth in bacteria
  Bacterial resistance: Ampicillin, 100 μg/mL
  Growth temperature: 37°C
  Growth strain: NEB Stable
  Copy number: High Copy
Gene/Insert
  Gene/Insert name: MinSyn_001 Firefly luciferase expression cassette [MinSyn_001::TMV::LucF::Flag::ocsT]
  Species: Synthetic
  Cloning method: Restriction Enzyme; 5′ cloning site BsaI (destroyed during cloning); 3′ cloning site BsaI (destroyed during cloning)
Terms and licenses: Academic/Nonprofit Terms; Industry Terms: Not Available to Industry
Depositor comments: Please visit https://www.biorxiv.org/content/10.1101/2020.05.14.095406v1 for bioRxiv preprint.
How to cite: pEPYC1CB0426 was a gift from Nicola Patron (Addgene plasmid # 154688 ; http://n2t.net/addgene:154688 ; RRID:Addgene_154688)
